Addgene plasmid #163268: B7PPE8
Purpose: Inducible expression of UniProt identifier B7PPE8
Depositing lab: Martin Engqvist. Depositing organization: Chalmers University of Technology. Publication: Experimental and computational investigation of enzyme functional annotations uncovers misannotation in the EC 1.1.3.15 enzyme class. Rembeza E, Engqvist MKM. PLoS Comput Biol. 2021 Sep 23;17(9):e1009446. doi: 10.1371/journal.pcbi.1009446. eCollection 2021 Sep. PubMed 34555022.
Backbone
  Vector backbone: pET21a(+)
  Vector type: Bacterial Expression
Growth in bacteria
  Bacterial resistance: Ampicillin, 100 μg/mL
  Growth temperature: 37°C
  Growth strain: DH5alpha
  Copy number: High Copy
Gene/Insert
  Gene/Insert name: B7PPE8 (alt name: flavoprotein oxidoreductase)
  Species: Ixodes scapularis
  Promoter: T7
  Tag / fusion protein: T7 (N terminal on backbone); 10xHis (C terminal on backbone)
  Cloning method: Unknown
  Sequencing primers: 5′ T7; 3′ T7-term
Terms and licenses: Academic/Nonprofit Terms; Industry Terms: Not Available to Industry
Depositor comments: Insert name is a UniProt identifier
How to cite: B7PPE8 was a gift from Martin Engqvist (Addgene plasmid # 163268 ; http://n2t.net/addgene:163268 ; RRID:Addgene_163268)
