[The description below was written by a language model from this plasmid's Addgene catalogue record and pLannotate feature annotations shown in this document.]
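Description:
B7PPE8 is a bacterial expression plasmid built on the pET21a(+) backbone for inducible production of the Ixodes scapularis protein with UniProt identifier B7PPE8, catalogued as a flavoprotein oxidoreductase. The sequenced record is about 6.0 kb. It replicates in E. coli from a ColE1/pMB1-type origin and is selected with ampicillin through the bla (β-lactamase) gene. The catalogue lists it as high copy, although the feature table also shows the pBR322-derived rop gene and bom region, which normally moderate copy number. An f1 origin is present for single-stranded DNA production, and short tetracycline-resistance fragments are non-functional remnants of the pBR322 ancestry.

Expression is driven by a T7 promoter immediately followed by a lac operator and the strong T7 gene 10 ribosome binding site, with a T7 terminator downstream. The plasmid carries its own lacI gene and promoter, so the lac repressor keeps the cassette silent until IPTG or lactose is added. Transcription requires a host that supplies T7 RNA polymerase. The annotation software did not label the insert itself, but the open interval between the RBS and the histidine tag, roughly 670 nt, is where the coding sequence sits. The catalogue describes an N-terminal T7 tag and a C-terminal 10xHis tag. The feature table detects the polyhistidine tract (annotated as a 9xHis fragment) for metal-affinity purification, but it does not annotate a T7 tag at the N-terminus. A short fragment matching a T7 gene 10B-derived sequence lies just before the terminator and is probably backbone sequence.

The construct belongs to a set made to express and experimentally test enzymes annotated in the EC 1.1.3.15 class, as part of a study of functional misannotation.
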