Features (pLannotate 1.2.2; 18 found; start..end, strand, type, name):
      1..19      +  promoter       T7 promoter: promoter for bacteriophage T7 RNA polymerase
     20..44      +  protein_bind   lac operator: The lac repressor binds to the lac operator to inhibit transcription in E. coli. This inhibition can be relieved by adding lactose or isopropyl-β-D-thiogalactopyranoside (IPTG). lac repressor encoded by lacI
     59..81      +  RBS            RBS: efficient ribosome binding site from bacteriophage T7 gene 10 (Olins and Rangwala, 1989)
    755..778     +  CDS            9xHis (fragment): 9xHis affinity tag
    788..837     +  CDS            SET1 (fragment): solubility-enhancement tag derived from T7 phage gene 10B
    845..892     +  terminator     T7 terminator: transcription terminator for bacteriophage T7 RNA polymerase
    929..1357    +  rep_origin     f1 ori (sequence partly withheld): f1 bacteriophage origin of replication; arrow indicates direction of (+) strand synthesis
   1410..1514    +  promoter       AmpR promoter: bla
   1515..2375    +  CDS            AmpR: β-lactamase; bla; confers resistance to ampicillin, carbenicillin, and related antibiotics
   2546..3134    +  rep_origin     ori: high-copy-number ColE1/pMB1/pBR322/pUC origin of replication
   3320..3459    -  misc_feature   bom: basis of mobility region from pBR322
   3561..3752    -  CDS            rop: Rop protein, which maintains plasmids at low copy number; rop
   3769..4149    +  CDS            YPB1_ECOLX: Protein predicted: Swiss-Prot protein existence level 4. From Escherichia coli.
   4221..4512    -  CDS            TcR (fragment): tetracycline efflux protein; tet; confers resistance to tetracycline
   4527..4548    -  protein_bind   CAP binding site: CAP binding activates transcription in the presence of cAMP. E. coli catabolite activator protein
   4561..5643    -  CDS            lacI: lac repressor; lacI; The lac repressor binds to the lac operator to inhibit transcription in E. coli. This inhibition can be relieved by adding lactose or isopropyl-β-D-thiogalactopyranoside (IPTG).
   5644..5721    -  promoter       lacI promoter: lacI
   5729..6008    -  CDS            TcR (fragment): tetracycline efflux protein; tet; confers resistance to tetracycline
>Addgene plasmid #163268 | B7PPE8 | addgene full sequence | sequence record 354400 | Addgene NGS Result
TAATACGACTCACTATAGGGGAATTGTGAGCGGATAACAATTCCCCTCTAGAAATAATTTTGTTTAACTT
TAAGAAGGAGATATACATATGATCCTCGGAGTTGAATCAGGTGTGCTTCGCCGCTTACGTTTACGCCCAC
GTATGTTACGTGGCGTCAAAGACCGCGATATGACGGTGACGGTGCTGGGCCGCCAACGCCTGAGCATGCC
ATTAGGCATCGCTCCGTCCGCGATGCAACGTATGGCTCATCCCGACGGTGAAGAGGCAACCGCAAAAGCT
GCTGAGAAAGCCGGAACAGTTATGATTCTGTCAACTCTGTCTACGACTAGCATGGAAGACGTGCGCAAAG
CCGCCCCGCACGCCATCTTGTGGTATCAGCTCTACGTGTTTCAAGATCGTGAACTCACCCGTCGCTTGGT
TAAACGCGCGGAACAGGCGGGATATTCAGCGTTAGTGTTGACGGTTGATGCGCCGGTTTTCGGGCGTCGC
GTCAGTGACGTCCGTAAACGTTTCTCGTTACCCTCGCATTTAAAGTATGTGATCTGCTGTCGCCAGAGCC
CATTCCTTTTCTTCTTTGTATTCTTTTGTTTCATGGGTTGCTTTGAAAAGATGCATCTGATTAATTTCAT
CTCCGCGGAAGACGCGGTTTTAGCTGTACGTAACGGCATCCCCGCCATCATCGTCAGCAACCACGGCGGC
CGTCAGCTGGACGGTGTCGCCTCGACGGTGTCTGCGGCCGCACTCGAGCATCATCACCATCACCACCACC
ACCACCACTGAGATCCGGCTGCTAACAAAGCCCGAAAGGAAGCTGAGTTGGCTGCTGCCACCGCTGAGCA
ATAACTAGCATAACCCCTTGGGGCCTCTAAACGGGTCTTGAGGGGTTTTTTGCTGAAAGGAGGAACTATA
TCCGGATTGGCGAATGGG
[124 nt withheld, positions 929-1052]
C
[91 nt withheld, positions 1054-1144]
A
[49 nt withheld, positions 1146-1194]
CCTTTGACGTTGGAGTCCACGTTCTTT
[37 nt withheld, positions 1222-1258]
ACCCTATCTCGGTCTATTCTTTTGATTTATAAGGGATTTTGCCGATTTCGGCCTATTGGTTAAAAAATGA
GCTGATTTAACAAAAATTTAACGCGAATTTTAACAAAATATTAACGCTTACAATTTAGGTGGCACTTTTC
GGGGAAATGTGCGCGGAACCCCTATTTGTTTATTTTTCTAAATACATTCAAATATGTATCCGCTCATGAG
ACAATAACCCTGATAAATGCTTCAATAATATTGAAAAAGGAAGAGTATGAGTATTCAACATTTCCGTGTC
GCCCTTATTCCCTTTTTTGCGGCATTTTGCCTTCCTGTTTTTGCTCACCCAGAAACGCTGGTGAAAGTAA
AAGATGCTGAAGATCAGTTGGGTGCACGAGTGGGTTACATCGAACTGGATCTCAACAGCGGTAAGATCCT
TGAGAGTTTTCGCCCCGAAGAACGTTTTCCAATGATGAGCACTTTTAAAGTTCTGCTATGTGGCGCGGTA
TTATCCCGTATTGACGCCGGGCAAGAGCAACTCGGTCGCCGCATACACTATTCTCAGAATGACTTGGTTG
AGTACTCACCAGTCACAGAAAAGCATCTTACGGATGGCATGACAGTAAGAGAATTATGCAGTGCTGCCAT
AACCATGAGTGATAACACTGCGGCCAACTTACTTCTGACAACGATCGGAGGACCGAAGGAGCTAACCGCT
TTTTTGCACAACATGGGGGATCATGTAACTCGCCTTGATCGTTGGGAACCGGAGCTGAATGAAGCCATAC
CAAACGACGAGCGTGACACCACGATGCCTGCAGCAATGGCAACAACGTTGCGCAAACTATTAACTGGCGA
ACTACTTACTCTAGCTTCCCGGCAACAATTAATAGACTGGATGGAGGCGGATAAAGTTGCAGGACCACTT
CTGCGCTCGGCCCTTCCGGCTGGCTGGTTTATTGCTGATAAATCTGGAGCCGGTGAGCGTGGGTCTCGCG
GTATCATTGCAGCACTGGGGCCAGATGGTAAGCCCTCCCGTATCGTAGTTATCTACACGACGGGGAGTCA
GGCAACTATGGATGAACGAAATAGACAGATCGCTGAGATAGGTGCCTCACTGATTAAGCATTGGTAACTG
TCAGACCAAGTTTACTCATATATACTTTAGATTGATTTAAAACTTCATTTTTAATTTAAAAGGATCTAGG
TGAAGATCCTTTTTGATAATCTCATGACCAAAATCCCTTAACGTGAGTTTTCGTTCCACTGAGCGTCAGA
CCCCGTAGAAAAGATCAAAGGATCTTCTTGAGATCCTTTTTTTCTGCGCGTAATCTGCTGCTTGCAAACA
AAAAAACCACCGCTACCAGCGGTGGTTTGTTTGCCGGATCAAGAGCTACCAACTCTTTTTCCGAAGGTAA
CTGGCTTCAGCAGAGCGCAGATACCAAATACTGTCCTTCTAGTGTAGCCGTAGTTAGGCCACCACTTCAA
GAACTCTGTAGCACCGCCTACATACCTCGCTCTGCTAATCCTGTTACCAGTGGCTGCTGCCAGTGGCGAT
AAGTCGTGTCTTACCGGGTTGGACTCAAGACGATAGTTACCGGATAAGGCGCAGCGGTCGGGCTGAACGG
GGGGTTCGTGCACACAGCCCAGCTTGGAGCGAACGACCTACACCGAACTGAGATACCTACAGCGTGAGCT
ATGAGAAAGCGCCACGCTTCCCGAAGGGAGAAAGGCGGACAGGTATCCGGTAAGCGGCAGGGTCGGAACA
GGAGAGCGCACGAGGGAGCTTCCAGGGGGAAACGCCTGGTATCTTTATAGTCCTGTCGGGTTTCGCCACC
TCTGACTTGAGCGTCGATTTTTGTGATGCTCGTCAGGGGGGCGGAGCCTATGGAAAAACGCCAGCAACGC
GGCCTTTTTACGGTTCCTGGCCTTTTGCTGGCCTTTTGCTCACATGTTCTTTCCTGCGTTATCCCCTGAT
TCTGTGGATAACCGTATTACCGCCTTTGAGTGAGCTGATACCGCTCGCCGCAGCCGAACGACCGAGCGCA
GCGAGTCAGTGAGCGAGGAAGCGGAAGAGCGCCTGATGCGGTATTTTCTCCTTACGCATCTGTGCGGTAT
TTCACACCGCAATGGTGCACTCTCAGTACAATCTGCTCTGATGCCGCATAGTTAAGCCAGTATACACTCC
GCTATCGCTACGTGACTGGGTCATGGCTGCGCCCCGACACCCGCCAACACCCGCTGACGCGCCCTGACGG
GCTTGTCTGCTCCCGGCATCCGCTTACAGACAAGCTGTGACCGTCTCCGGGAGCTGCATGTGTCAGAGGT
TTTCACCGTCATCACCGAAACGCGCGAGGCAGCTGCGGTAAAGCTCATCAGCGTGGTCGTGAAGCGATTC
ACAGATGTCTGCCTGTTCATCCGCGTCCAGCTCGTTGAGTTTCTCCAGAAGCGTTAATGTCTGGCTTCTG
ATAAAGCGGGCCATGTTAAGGGCGGTTTTTTCCTGTTTGGTCACTGATGCCTCCGTGTAAGGGGGATTTC
TGTTCATGGGGGTAATGATACCGATGAAACGAGAGAGGATGCTCACGATACGGGTTACTGATGATGAACA
TGCCCGGTTACTGGAACGTTGTGAGGGTAAACAACTGGCGGTATGGATGCGGCGGGACCAGAGAAAAATC
ACTCAGGGTCAATGCCAGCGCTTCGTTAATACAGATGTAGGTGTTCCACAGGGTAGCCAGCAGCATCCTG
CGATGCAGATCCGGAACATAATGGTGCAGGGCGCTGACTTCCGCGTTTCCAGACTTTACGAAACACGGAA
ACCGAAGACCATTCATGTTGTTGCTCAGGTCGCAGACGTTTTGCAGCAGCAGTCGCTTCACGTTCGCTCG
CGTATCGGTGATTCATTCTGCTAACCAGTAAGGCAACCCCGCCAGCCTAGCCGGGTCCTCAACGACAGGA
GCACGATCATGCGCACCCGTGGGGCCGCCATGCCGGCGATAATGGCCTGCTTCTCGCCGAAACGTTTGGT
GGCGGGACCAGTGACGAAGGCTTGAGCGAGGGCGTGCAAGATTCCGAATACCGCAAGCGACAGGCCGATC
ATCGTCGCGCTCCAGCGAAAGCGGTCCTCGCCGAAAATGACCCAGAGCGCTGCCGGCACCTGTCCTACGA
GTTGCATGATAAAGAAGACAGTCATAAGTGCGGCGACGATAGTCATGCCCCGCGCCCACCGGAAGGAGCT
GACTGGGTTGAAGGCTCTCAAGGGCATCGGTCGAGATCCCGGTGCCTAATGAGTGAGCTAACTTACATTA
ATTGCGTTGCGCTCACTGCCCGCTTTCCAGTCGGGAAACCTGTCGTGCCAGCTGCATTAATGAATCGGCC
AACGCGCGGGGAGAGGCGGTTTGCGTATTGGGCGCCAGGGTGGTTTTTCTTTTCACCAGTGAGACGGGCA
ACAGCTGATTGCCCTTCACCGCCTGGCCCTGAGAGAGTTGCAGCAAGCGGTCCACGCTGGTTTGCCCCAG
CAGGCGAAAATCCTGTTTGATGGTGGTTAACGGCGGGATATAACATGAGCTGTCTTCGGTATCGTCGTAT
CCCACTACCGAGATATCCGCACCAACGCGCAGCCCGGACTCGGTAATGGCGCGCATTGCGCCCAGCGCCA
TCTGATCGTTGGCAACCAGCATCGCAGTGGGAACGATGCCCTCATTCAGCATTTGCATGGTTTGTTGAAA
ACCGGACATGGCACTCCAGTCGCCTTCCCGTTCCGCTATCGGCTGAATTTGATTGCGAGTGAGATATTTA
TGCCAGCCAGCCAGACGCAGACGCGCCGAGACAGAACTTAATGGGCCCGCTAACAGCGCGATTTGCTGGT
GACCCAATGCGACCAGATGCTCCACGCCCAGTCGCGTACCGTCTTCATGGGAGAAAATAATACTGTTGAT
GGGTGTCTGGTCAGAGACATCAAGAAATAACGCCGGAACATTAGTGCAGGCAGCTTCCACAGCAATGGCA
TCCTGGTCATCCAGCGGATAGTTAATGATCAGCCCACTGACGCGTTGCGCGAGAAGATTGTGCACCGCCG
CTTTACAGGCTTCGACGCCGCTTCGTTCTACCATCGACACCACCACGCTGGCACCCAGTTGATCGGCGCG
AGATTTAATCGCCGCGACAATTTGCGACGGCGCGTGCAGGGCCAGACTGGAGGTGGCAACGCCAATCAGC
AACGACTGTTTGCCCGCCAGTTGTTGTGCCACGCGGTTGGGAATGTAATTCAGCTCCGCCATCGCCGCTT
CCACTTTTTCCCGCGTTTTCGCAGAAACGTGGCTGGCCTGGTTCACCACGCGGGAAACGGTCTGATAAGA
GACACCGGCATACTCTGCGACATCGTATAACGTTACTGGTTTCACATTCACCACCCTGAATTGACTCTCT
TCCGGGCGCTATCATGCCATACCGCGAAAGGTTTTGCGCCATTCGATGGTGTCCGGGATCTCGACGCTCT
CCCTTATGCGACTCCTGCATTAGGAAGCAGCCCAGTAGTAGGTTGAGGCCGTTGAGCACCGCCGCCGCAA
GGAATGGTGCATGCAAGGAGATGGCGCCCAACAGTCCCCCGGCCACGGGGCCTGCCACCATACCCACGCC
GAAACAAGCGCTCATGAGCCCGAAGTGGCGAGCCCGATCTTCCCCATCGGTGATGTCGGCGATATAGGCG
CCAGCAACCGCACCTGTGGCGCCGGTGATGCCGGCCACGATGCGTCCGGCGTAGAGGATCGAGATCTCGA
TCCCGCGAAAT
