>Addgene plasmid #163268 | B7PPE8 | depositor partial sequence | sequence record 316410 | insert gene sequence
ATGATCCTCGGAGTTGAATCAGGTGTGCTTCGCCGCTTACGTTTACGCCCACGTATGTTACGTGGCGTCA
AAGACCGCGATATGACGGTGACGGTGCTGGGCCGCCAACGCCTGAGCATGCCATTAGGCATCGCTCCGTC
CGCGATGCAACGTATGGCTCATCCCGACGGTGAAGAGGCAACCGCAAAAGCTGCTGAGAAAGCCGGAACA
GTTATGATTCTGTCAACTCTGTCTACGACTAGCATGGAAGACGTGCGCAAAGCCGCCCCGCACGCCATCT
TGTGGTATCAGCTCTACGTGTTTCAAGATCGTGAACTCACCCGTCGCTTGGTTAAACGCGCGGAACAGGC
GGGATATTCAGCGTTAGTGTTGACGGTTGATGCGCCGGTTTTCGGGCGTCGCGTCAGTGACGTCCGTAAA
CGTTTCTCGTTACCCTCGCATTTAAAGTATGTGATCTGCTGTCGCCAGAGCCCATTCCTTTTCTTCTTTG
TATTCTTTTGTTTCATGGGTTGCTTTGAAAAGATGCATCTGATTAATTTCATCTCCGCGGAAGACGCGGT
TTTAGCTGTACGTAACGGCATCCCCGCCATCATCGTCAGCAACCACGGCGGCCGTCAGCTGGACGGTGTC
GCCTCGACGGTGTCTGCGGCCGCACTCGAGCATCATCACCAT
